Addgene plasmid #66268: DRD1-Tango
Purpose: Expression of G protein-coupled receptors for PRESTO-Tango: parallel receptorome expression and screening via transcriptional output, with transcriptional activation following arrestin translocation
Depositing lab: Bryan Roth. Depositing organization: University of North Carolina at Chapel Hill. Publication: PRESTO-Tango as an open-source resource for interrogation of the druggable human GPCRome. Kroeze WK, Sassano MF, Huang XP, Lansu K, McCorvy JD, Giguere PM, Sciaky N, Roth BL. Nat Struct Mol Biol. 2015 May;22(5):362-9. doi: 10.1038/nsmb.3014. Epub 2015 Apr 20. PubMed 25895059.
Backbone
  Vector backbone: empty Tango
  Backbone size w/o insert (bp): 6632
  Vector type: Mammalian Expression
  Selectable markers: Neomycin (select with G418)
Growth in bacteria
  Bacterial resistance: Ampicillin, 100 μg/mL
  Growth temperature: 37°C
  Growth strain: DH5alpha
  Copy number: High Copy
Gene/Insert
  Gene/Insert name: DRD1
  Species: H. sapiens (human)
  Insert size (bp): 1338
  Entrez Gene: DRD1 (a.k.a. D1R, DADR, DRD1A)
  Promoter: CMV
  Tag / fusion protein: FLAG (N terminal on backbone)
  Cloning method: Restriction Enzyme; 5′ cloning site NotI (not destroyed); 3′ cloning site XhoI (unknown if destroyed)
  Sequencing primers: 5′ CMV-F; 3′ Tet-R
Terms and licenses: Academic/Nonprofit Terms; Industry Terms: Not Available to Industry
Depositor comments: Please note: Most of the PRESTO-Tango vectors do not contain the XhoI cut site downstream of the tTA sequence and instead carry an XbaI site. If you need to perform an XhoI digest we recommend sequencing with a forward primer at the C-terminus of tTA to determine which of the two sites is present. Suggested primer: 5-gagctccacttagacggcgagg-3. Original backbone was pcDNA3.1(+). These plasmids were generated as part of the Illuminating the Druggable Genome (IDG) program sponsored by the NIH Common Fund. The goal of this program is to identify, gather, and distribute information and resources for proteins that currently are not well-studied yet belong to commonly drug-targeted protein families: protein kinases, non-olfactory G-protein coupled receptors (GPCRs), and ion channels. The IDG program is designed to develop fundamental research tools for understudied proteins, elucidate their function, and disseminate the IDG-related resources and data to the greater scientific community.
How to cite: DRD1-Tango was a gift from Bryan Roth (Addgene plasmid # 66268 ; http://n2t.net/addgene:66268 ; RRID:Addgene_66268)
