[The description below was written by a language model from this plasmid's Addgene catalogue record and pLannotate feature annotations shown in this document.]
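Description:
DRD1-Tango is a mammalian expression plasmid from the PRESTO-Tango collection, built on a pcDNA3.1(+)-derived "empty Tango" backbone and carrying the human dopamine D1 receptor (DRD1). It is propagated in E. coli as a high-copy plasmid through a ColE1/pUC-type origin with ampicillin selection (AmpR). It also carries an f1 origin and an SV40 promoter-driven neomycin phosphotransferase cassette with an SV40 poly(A) signal, which allows G418 selection in mammalian cells.

The payload is a single fusion reading frame transcribed from the CMV enhancer/promoter and terminated by the bGH polyadenylation signal. An N-terminal FLAG epitope supplied by the backbone precedes the full DRD1 coding sequence. This is followed by a short fragment of the vasopressin V2 receptor (AVPR2), which in Tango designs serves as a C-terminal tail that strengthens arrestin recruitment. Downstream lie TetR and the VP16 activation domain, which together make up the tTA transcriptional activator. A protease cleavage site is normally expected between the receptor tail and tTA in this assay format, but the feature table does not annotate one. In the assay, agonist activation of the receptor recruits arrestin, tTA is released from the receptor, and it then drives a tTA-responsive reporter supplied separately by the host cells. Receptor activation is therefore read out as transcription, independently of G protein coupling.

The construct is intended for parallel screening of compounds against the GPCRome. The depositor notes that the site downstream of tTA may be XbaI rather than XhoI in many vectors of this series. Small annotated fragments such as the HIV LTR, ble and lacI hits are probably backbone remnants or annotation artefacts.
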