Features (pLannotate 1.2.2; 24 found; start..end, strand, type, name):
     28..80      -  misc_feature   bom (fragment): basis of mobility region from pBR322
    235..614     +  enhancer       CMV enhancer: human cytomegalovirus immediate early enhancer
    615..818     +  promoter       CMV promoter: human cytomegalovirus (CMV) immediate early promoter
    814..847     +  LTR            5' LTR (truncated) (fragment): truncated 5' long terminal repeat (LTR) from HIV-1
    863..881     +  promoter       T7 promoter: promoter for bacteriophage T7 RNA polymerase
   1040..1060    +  CDS            3xFLAG (fragment): three tandem FLAG® epitope tags
   1073..2410    +  CDS            DRD1: DRD1_HUMAN - Experimental evidence at protein level: Swiss-Prot protein existence level 1. Dopamine receptor whose activity is mediated by G proteins which activate adenylyl cyclase. From Homo sapiens (Human).
   2423..2503    +  CDS            AVPR2 (fragment): V2R_HUMAN - Also known as ADHR, DIR, DIR3, V2R. Experimental evidence at protein level: Swiss-Prot protein existence level 1. Receptor for arginine vasopressin. The activity of this receptor is mediated by G proteins which activate adenylate cyclase. Involved in renal water reabsorption. From Homo sapiens (Human).
   2531..3144    +  CDS            TetR (fragment): tetracycline repressor TetR; tetR from transposon Tn10; TetR binds to the tetracycline operator tetO to inhibit transcription. This inhibition can be relieved by adding tetracycline or doxycycline.
   3296..3529    +  CDS            VP16 AD: transcriptional activation domain of herpes simplex virus protein VP16 (Triezenberg et al., 1988; Cousens et al., 1989); UL48
   3570..3794    +  polyA_signal   bGH poly(A) signal: bovine growth hormone polyadenylation signal
   3798..3819    +  promoter       SV40 promoter (fragment): SV40 enhancer and early promoter
   3840..4268    +  rep_origin     f1 ori (sequence partly withheld): f1 bacteriophage origin of replication; arrow indicates direction of (+) strand synthesis
   4282..4611    +  promoter       SV40 promoter: SV40 enhancer and early promoter
   4678..5469    +  CDS            neo: KKA2_KLEPN - Also known as kan, nptII. Experimental evidence at protein level: Swiss-Prot protein existence level 1. Resistance to kanamycin, neomycin, paromomycin, ribostamycin, butirosin and gentamicin B. From Klebsiella pneumoniae.
   5493..5651    +  CDS            ble (fragment): BLE_KLEPN - Experimental evidence at protein level: Swiss-Prot protein existence level 1. Binding protein with a strong affinity to the bleomycin family of antibiotics. Binds to CL990; an antimitotic-antibiotic compound. From Klebsiella pneumoniae.
   5646..5767    +  polyA_signal   SV40 poly(A) signal: SV40 polyadenylation signal
   5840..5856    -  protein_bind   lac operator: The lac repressor binds to the lac operator to inhibit transcription in E. coli. This inhibition can be relieved by adding lactose or isopropyl-β-D-thiogalactopyranoside (IPTG). lac repressor encoded by lacI
   5864..5894    -  promoter       lac promoter: promoter for the E. coli lac operon
   5909..5930    -  protein_bind   CAP binding site: CAP binding activates transcription in the presence of cAMP. E. coli catabolite activator protein
   5943..6035    -  CDS            lacI (fragment): lac repressor; lacI; The lac repressor binds to the lac operator to inhibit transcription in E. coli. This inhibition can be relieved by adding lactose or isopropyl-β-D-thiogalactopyranoside (IPTG).
   6218..6806    -  rep_origin     ori: high-copy-number ColE1/pMB1/pBR322/pUC origin of replication
   6977..7837    -  CDS            AmpR: β-lactamase; bla; confers resistance to ampicillin, carbenicillin, and related antibiotics
   7838..7942    -  promoter       AmpR promoter: bla
>Addgene plasmid #66268 | DRD1-Tango | addgene full sequence | sequence record 245407 | Addgene NGS Result
GACGGATCGGGAGATCTCCCGATCCCCTATGGTGCACTCTCAGTACAATCTGCTCTGATGCCGCATAGTT
AAGCCAGTATCTGCTCCCTGCTTGTGTGTTGGAGGTCGCTGAGTAGTGCGCGAGCAAAATTTAAGCTACA
ACAAGGCAAGGCTTGACCGACAATTGCATGAAGAATCTGCTTAGGGTTAGGCGTTTTGCGCTGCTTCGCG
ATGTACGGGCCAGATATACGCGTTGACATTGATTATTGACTAGTTATTAATAGTAATCAATTACGGGGTC
ATTAGTTCATAGCCCATATATGGAGTTCCGCGTTACATAACTTACGGTAAATGGCCCGCCTGGCTGACCG
CCCAACGACCCCCGCCCATTGACGTCAATAATGACGTATGTTCCCATAGTAACGCCAATAGGGACTTTCC
ATTGACGTCAATGGGTGGAGTATTTACGGTAAACTGCCCACTTGGCAGTACATCAAGTGTATCATATGCC
AAGTACGCCCCCTATTGACGTCAATGACGGTAAATGGCCCGCCTGGCATTATGCCCAGTACATGACCTTA
TGGGACTTTCCTACTTGGCAGTACATCTACGTATTAGTCATCGCTATTACCATGGTGATGCGGTTTTGGC
AGTACATCAATGGGCGTGGATAGCGGTTTGACTCACGGGGATTTCCAAGTCTCCACCCCATTGACGTCAA
TGGGAGTTTGTTTTGGCACCAAAATCAACGGGACTTTCCAAAATGTCGTAACAACTCCGCCCCATTGACG
CAAATGGGCGGTAGGCGTGTACGGTGGGAGGTCTATATAAGCAGAGCTCTCTGGCTAACTAGAGAACCCA
CTGCTTACTGGCTTATCGAAATTAATACGACTCACTATAGGGAGACCCAAGCTGGCTAGCGTTTAAACTT
AAGCTTGGTACCGAGCTCGGATCCACTAGTCCAGTGTGGTGGAATTCTGCAGATATCCAGCACAGTGGCG
GCCGCGCCACCATGAAGACGATCATCGCCCTGAGCTACATCTTCTGCCTGGTATTCGCCGACTACAAGGA
CGATGATGACGCCAGCATCGATATGCGCACATTGAATACTTCAGCGATGGACGGAACGGGCCTCGTGGTC
GAACGGGACTTTAGCGTTAGAATTCTTACCGCTTGCTTCCTGTCACTGCTTATCCTGTCTACTCTCCTGG
GTAATACACTTGTGTGCGCCGCCGTGATCAGATTCCGGCACTTGCGGTCCAAAGTGACTAACTTTTTTGT
CATCTCACTGGCCGTCTCTGATCTGCTGGTGGCTGTCCTCGTGATGCCATGGAAAGCAGTGGCCGAGATC
GCCGGGTTCTGGCCCTTCGGGTCATTTTGCAATATCTGGGTGGCATTCGACATCATGTGTAGCACGGCCT
CAATTCTCAATCTCTGTGTCATTAGTGTCGATAGGTATTGGGCCATCAGCTCTCCCTTCCGATACGAGCG
GAAGATGACCCCAAAGGCCGCCTTTATACTGATATCAGTCGCCTGGACCCTCAGCGTGCTGATTTCTTTC
ATCCCTGTGCAATTGTCCTGGCACAAGGCTAAACCAACGAGTCCCAGCGACGGAAACGCCACTAGTCTGG
CCGAGACTATCGACAATTGTGACAGTAGCCTGTCCAGGACCTACGCTATCAGCAGTTCAGTGATCTCCTT
TTACATTCCTGTCGCGATTATGATCGTGACCTACACAAGGATCTATAGAATCGCACAGAAGCAAATCCGG
AGGATCGCGGCTTTGGAGAGAGCCGCTGTGCACGCAAAGAATTGTCAGACGACGACCGGCAACGGTAAAC
CCGTCGAGTGTTCCCAGCCAGAGTCCAGCTTCAAAATGTCATTTAAGCGCGAAACTAAGGTTCTGAAGAC
CCTCTCTGTGATTATGGGCGTGTTTGTGTGTTGCTGGCTCCCCTTCTTCATTTTGAATTGTATACTGCCT
TTCTGCGGCAGTGGCGAGACTCAGCCTTTCTGTATAGACTCAAACACTTTTGACGTCTTCGTTTGGTTCG
GTTGGGCCAATTCCTCCCTTAATCCTATTATATACGCATTTAATGCTGATTTTCGCAAAGCATTCTCCAC
CCTGCTGGGCTGTTACCGGCTTTGTCCCGCCACCAATAACGCAATTGAGACCGTATCTATTAACAATAAC
GGCGCAGCTATGTTCTCCTCTCACCATGAGCCAAGAGGTTCAATTAGCAAAGAGTGTAATCTTGTTTACT
TGATACCTCACGCAGTTGGGAGTTCAGAAGACCTTAAGAAAGAAGAAGCCGCCGGCATCGCTAGGCCCCT
CGAAAAACTGAGCCCTGCACTTTCTGTGATCCTGGATTATGACACTGATGTGAGCCTGGAGAAAATTCAA
CCAATAACACAGAACGGTCAACATCCAACTATCGATACCGGTGGACGCACCCCACCCAGCCTGGGTCCCC
AAGATGAGTCCTGCACCACCGCCAGCTCCTCCCTGGCCAAGGACACTTCATCGACCGGTGAGAACCTGTA
CTTCCAGCTAAGATTAGATAAAAGTAAAGTGATTAACAGCGCATTAGAGCTGCTTAATGAGGTCGGAATC
GAAGGTTTAACAACCCGTAAACTCGCCCAGAAGCTAGGTGTAGAGCAGCCTACATTGTATTGGCATGTAA
AAAATAAGCGGGCTTTGCTCGACGCCTTAGCCATTGAGATGTTAGATAGGCACCATACTCACTTTTGCCC
TTTAGAAGGGGAAAGCTGGCAAGATTTTTTACGTAATAACGCTAAAAGTTTTAGATGTGCTTTACTAAGT
CATCGCGATGGAGCAAAAGTACATTTAGGTACACGGCCTACAGAAAAACAGTATGAAACTCTCGAAAATC
AATTAGCCTTTTTATGCCAACAAGGTTTTTCACTAGAGAATGCATTATATGCACTCAGCGCTGTGGGGCA
TTTTACTTTAGGTTGCGTATTGGAAGATCAAGAGCATCAAGTCGCTAAAGAAGAAAGGGAAACACCTACT
ACTGATAGTATGCCGCCATTATTACGACAAGCTATCGAATTATTTGATCACCAAGGTGCAGAGCCAGCCT
TCTTATTCGGCCTTGAATTGATCATATGCGGATTAGAAAAACAACTTAAATGTGAAAGTGGGTCCGCGTA
CAGCCGCGCGCGTACGAAAAACAATTACGGGTCTACCATCGAGGGCCTGCTCGATCTCCCGGACGACGAC
GCCCCCGAAGAGGCGGGGCTGGCGGCTCCGCGCCTGTCCTTTCTCCCCGCGGGACACACGCGCAGACTGT
CGACGGCCCCCCCGACCGATGTCAGCCTGGGGGACGAGCTCCACTTAGACGGCGAGGACGTGGCGATGGC
GCATGCCGACGCGCTAGACGATTTCGATCTGGACATGTTGGGGGACGGGGATTCCCCGGGTCCGGGATTT
ACCCCCCACGACTCCGCCCCCTACGGCGCTCTGGATATGGCCGACTTCGAGTTTGAGCAGATGTTTACCG
ATGCCCTTGGAATTGACGAGTACGGTGGGTAGTCTAGAGGGCCCGTTTAAACCCGCTGATCAGCCTCGAC
TGTGCCTTCTAGTTGCCAGCCATCTGTTGTTTGCCCCTCCCCCGTGCCTTCCTTGACCCTGGAAGGTGCC
ACTCCCACTGTCCTTTCCTAATAAAATGAGGAAATTGCATCGCATTGTCTGAGTAGGTGTCATTCTATTC
TGGGGGGTGGGGTGGGGCAGGACAGCAAGGGGGAGGATTGGGAAGACAATAGCAGGCATGCTGGGGATGC
GGTGGGCTCTATGGCTTCTGAGGCGGAAAGAACCAGCTGGGGCTCTAGGGGGTATCCCC
[124 nt withheld, positions 3840-3963]
C
[91 nt withheld, positions 3965-4055]
A
[49 nt withheld, positions 4057-4105]
CCTTTGACGTTGGAGTCCACGTTCTTT
[37 nt withheld, positions 4133-4169]
ACCCTATCTCGGTCTATTCTTTTGATTTATAAGGGATTTTGCCGATTTCGGCCTATTGGTTAAAAAATGA
GCTGATTTAACAAAAATTTAACGCGAATTAATTCTGTGGAATGTGTGTCAGTTAGGGTGTGGAAAGTCCC
CAGGCTCCCCAGCAGGCAGAAGTATGCAAAGCATGCATCTCAATTAGTCAGCAACCAGGTGTGGAAAGTC
CCCAGGCTCCCCAGCAGGCAGAAGTATGCAAAGCATGCATCTCAATTAGTCAGCAACCATAGTCCCGCCC
CTAACTCCGCCCATCCCGCCCCTAACTCCGCCCAGTTCCGCCCATTCTCCGCCCCATGGCTGACTAATTT
TTTTTATTTATGCAGAGGCCGAGGCCGCCTCTGCCTCTGAGCTATTCCAGAAGTAGTGAGGAGGCTTTTT
TGGAGGCCTAGGCTTTTGCAAAAAGCTCCCGGGAGCTTGTATATCCATTTTCGGATCTGATCAAGAGACA
GGATGAGGATCGTTTCGCATGATTGAACAAGATGGATTGCACGCAGGTTCTCCGGCCGCTTGGGTGGAGA
GGCTATTCGGCTATGACTGGGCACAACAGACAATCGGCTGCTCTGATGCCGCCGTGTTCCGGCTGTCAGC
GCAGGGGCGCCCGGTTCTTTTTGTCAAGACCGACCTGTCCGGTGCCCTGAATGAACTGCAGGACGAGGCA
GCGCGGCTATCGTGGCTGGCCACGACGGGCGTTCCTTGCGCAGCTGTGCTCGACGTTGTCACTGAAGCGG
GAAGGGACTGGCTGCTATTGGGCGAAGTGCCGGGGCAGGATCTCCTGTCATCTCACCTTGCTCCTGCCGA
GAAAGTATCCATCATGGCTGATGCAATGCGGCGGCTGCATACGCTTGATCCGGCTACCTGCCCATTCGAC
CACCAAGCGAAACATCGCATCGAGCGAGCACGTACTCGGATGGAAGCCGGTCTTGTCGATCAGGATGATC
TGGACGAAGAGCATCAGGGGCTCGCGCCAGCCGAACTGTTCGCCAGGCTCAAGGCGCGCATGCCCGACGG
CGAGGATCTCGTCGTGACCCATGGCGATGCCTGCTTGCCGAATATCATGGTGGAAAATGGCCGCTTTTCT
GGATTCATCGACTGTGGCCGGCTGGGTGTGGCGGACCGCTATCAGGACATAGCGTTGGCTACCCGTGATA
TTGCTGAAGAGCTTGGCGGCGAATGGGCTGACCGCTTCCTCGTGCTTTACGGTATCGCCGCTCCCGATTC
GCAGCGCATCGCCTTCTATCGCCTTCTTGACGAGTTCTTCTGAGCGGGACTCTGGGGTTCGAAATGACCG
ACCAAGCGACGCCCAACCTGCCATCACGAGATTTCGATTCCACCGCCGCCTTCTATGAAAGGTTGGGCTT
CGGAATCGTTTTCCGGGACGCCGGCTGGATGATCCTCCAGCGCGGGGATCTCATGCTGGAGTTCTTCGCC
CACCCCAACTTGTTTATTGCAGCTTATAATGGTTACAAATAAAGCAATAGCATCACAAATTTCACAAATA
AAGCATTTTTTTCACTGCATTCTAGTTGTGGTTTGTCCAAACTCATCAATGTATCTTATCATGTCTGTAT
ACCGTCGACCTCTAGCTAGAGCTTGGCGTAATCATGGTCATAGCTGTTTCCTGTGTGAAATTGTTATCCG
CTCACAATTCCACACAACATACGAGCCGGAAGCATAAAGTGTAAAGCCTGGGGTGCCTAATGAGTGAGCT
AACTCACATTAATTGCGTTGCGCTCACTGCCCGCTTTCCAGTCGGGAAACCTGTCGTGCCAGCTGCATTA
ATGAATCGGCCAACGCGCGGGGAGAGGCGGTTTGCGTATTGGGCGCTCTTCCGCTTCCTCGCTCACTGAC
TCGCTGCGCTCGGTCGTTCGGCTGCGGCGAGCGGTATCAGCTCACTCAAAGGCGGTAATACGGTTATCCA
CAGAATCAGGGGATAACGCAGGAAAGAACATGTGAGCAAAAGGCCAGCAAAAGGCCAGGAACCGTAAAAA
GGCCGCGTTGCTGGCGTTTTTCCATAGGCTCCGCCCCCCTGACGAGCATCACAAAAATCGACGCTCAAGT
CAGAGGTGGCGAAACCCGACAGGACTATAAAGATACCAGGCGTTTCCCCCTGGAAGCTCCCTCGTGCGCT
CTCCTGTTCCGACCCTGCCGCTTACCGGATACCTGTCCGCCTTTCTCCCTTCGGGAAGCGTGGCGCTTTC
TCATAGCTCACGCTGTAGGTATCTCAGTTCGGTGTAGGTCGTTCGCTCCAAGCTGGGCTGTGTGCACGAA
CCCCCCGTTCAGCCCGACCGCTGCGCCTTATCCGGTAACTATCGTCTTGAGTCCAACCCGGTAAGACACG
ACTTATCGCCACTGGCAGCAGCCACTGGTAACAGGATTAGCAGAGCGAGGTATGTAGGCGGTGCTACAGA
GTTCTTGAAGTGGTGGCCTAACTACGGCTACACTAGAAGAACAGTATTTGGTATCTGCGCTCTGCTGAAG
CCAGTTACCTTCGGAAAAAGAGTTGGTAGCTCTTGATCCGGCAAACAAACCACCGCTGGTAGCGGTGGTT
TTTTTGTTTGCAAGCAGCAGATTACGCGCAGAAAAAAAGGATCTCAAGAAGATCCTTTGATCTTTTCTAC
GGGGTCTGACGCTCAGTGGAACGAAAACTCACGTTAAGGGATTTTGGTCATGAGATTATCAAAAAGGATC
TTCACCTAGATCCTTTTAAATTAAAAATGAAGTTTTAAATCAATCTAAAGTATATATGAGTAAACTTGGT
CTGACAGTTACCAATGCTTAATCAGTGAGGCACCTATCTCAGCGATCTGTCTATTTCGTTCATCCATAGT
TGCCTGACTCCCCGTCGTGTAGATAACTACGATACGGGAGGGCTTACCATCTGGCCCCAGTGCTGCAATG
ATACCGCGAGACCCACGCTCACCGGCTCCAGATTTATCAGCAATAAACCAGCCAGCCGGAAGGGCCGAGC
GCAGAAGTGGTCCTGCAACTTTATCCGCCTCCATCCAGTCTATTAATTGTTGCCGGGAAGCTAGAGTAAG
TAGTTCGCCAGTTAATAGTTTGCGCAACGTTGTTGCCATTGCTACAGGCATCGTGGTGTCACGCTCGTCG
TTTGGTATGGCTTCATTCAGCTCCGGTTCCCAACGATCAAGGCGAGTTACATGATCCCCCATGTTGTGCA
AAAAAGCGGTTAGCTCCTTCGGTCCTCCGATCGTTGTCAGAAGTAAGTTGGCCGCAGTGTTATCACTCAT
GGTTATGGCAGCACTGCATAATTCTCTTACTGTCATGCCATCCGTAAGATGCTTTTCTGTGACTGGTGAG
TACTCAACCAAGTCATTCTGAGAATAGTGTATGCGGCGACCGAGTTGCTCTTGCCCGGCGTCAATACGGG
ATAATACCGCGCCACATAGCAGAACTTTAAAAGTGCTCATCATTGGAAAACGTTCTTCGGGGCGAAAACT
CTCAAGGATCTTACCGCTGTTGAGATCCAGTTCGATGTAACCCACTCGTGCACCCAACTGATCTTCAGCA
TCTTTTACTTTCACCAGCGTTTCTGGGTGAGCAAAAACAGGAAGGCAAAATGCCGCAAAAAAGGGAATAA
GGGCGACACGGAAATGTTGAATACTCATACTCTTCCTTTTTCAATATTATTGAAGCATTTATCAGGGTTA
TTGTCTCATGAGCGGATACATATTTGAATGTATTTAGAAAAATAAACAAATAGGGGTTCCGCGCACATTT
CCCCGAAAAGTGCCACCTGACGTC
