>Addgene plasmid #66268 | DRD1-Tango | depositor partial sequence | sequence record 113150 | DRD1
ATGCGCACATTGAATACTTCAGCGATGGACGGAACGGGCCTCGTGGTCGAACGGGACTTTAGCGTTAGAA
TTCTTACCGCTTGCTTCCTGTCACTGCTTATCCTGTCTACTCTCCTGGGTAATACACTTGTGTGCGCCGC
CGTGATCAGATTCCGGCACTTGCGGTCCAAAGTGACTAACTTTTTTGTCATCTCACTGGCCGTCTCTGAT
CTGCTGGTGGCTGTCCTCGTGATGCCATGGAAAGCAGTGGCCGAGATCGCCGGGTTCTGGCCCTTCGGGT
CATTTTGCAATATCTGGGTGGCATTCGACATCATGTGTAGCACGGCCTCAATTCTCAATCTCTGTGTCAT
TAGTGTCGATAGGTATTGGGCCATCAGCTCTCCCTTCCGATACGAGCGGAAGATGACCCCAAAGGCCGCC
TTTATACTGATATCAGTCGCCTGGACCCTCAGCGTGCTGATTTCTTTCATCCCTGTGCAATTGTCCTGGC
ACAAGGCTAAACCAACGAGTCCCAGCGACGGAAACGCCACTAGTCTGGCCGAGACTATCGACAATTGTGA
CAGTAGCCTGTCCAGGACCTACGCTATCAGCAGTTCAGTGATCTCCTTTTACATTCCTGTCGCGATTATG
ATCGTGACCTACACAAGGATCTATAGAATCGCACAGAAGCAAATCCGGAGGATCGCGGCTTTGGAGAGAG
CCGCTGTGCACGCAAAGAATTGTCAGACGACGACCGGCAACGGTAAACCCGTCGAGTGTTCCCAGCCAGA
GTCCAGCTTCAAAATGTCATTTAAGCGCGAAACTAAGGTTCTGAAGACCCTCTCTGTGATTATGGGCGTG
TTTGTGTGTTGCTGGCTCCCCTTCTTCATTTTGAATTGTATACTGCCTTTCTGCGGCAGTGGCGAGACTC
AGCCTTTCTGTATAGACTCAAACACTTTTGACGTCTTCGTTTGGTTCGGTTGGGCCAATTCCTCCCTTAA
TCCTATTATATACGCATTTAATGCTGATTTTCGCAAAGCATTCTCCACCCTGCTGGGCTGTTACCGGCTT
TGTCCCGCCACCAATAACGCAATTGAGACCGTATCTATTAACAATAACGGCGCAGCTATGTTCTCCTCTC
ACCATGAGCCAAGAGGTTCAATTAGCAAAGAGTGTAATCTTGTTTACTTGATACCTCACGCAGTTGGGAG
TTCAGAAGACCTTAAGAAAGAAGAAGCCGCCGGCATCGCTAGGCCCCTCGAAAAACTGAGCCCTGCACTT
TCTGTGATCCTGGATTATGACACTGATGTGAGCCTGGAGAAAATTCAACCAATAACACAGAACGGTCAAC
ATCCAACT
