>Addgene plasmid #66268 | DRD1-Tango | addgene partial sequence | sequence record 117332 | CMV-F 5'-CGCAAATGGGCGGTAGGCGTG-3'
TCTCTGGCTAACTAGAGAACCCACTGCTTACTGGCTTATCGAAATTAATACGACTCACTATAGGGAGACC
CAAGCTGGCTAGCGTTTAAACTTAAGCTTGGTACCGAGCTCGGATCCACTAGTCCAGTGTGGTGGAATTC
TGCAGATATCCAGCACAGTGGCGGCCGCGCCACCATGAAGACGATCATCGCCCTGAGCTACATCTTCTGC
CTGGTATTCGCCGACTACAAGGACGATGATGACGCCAGCATCGATATGCGCACATTGAATACTTCAGCGA
TGGACGGAACGGGCCTCGTGGTCGAACGGGACTTTAGCGTTAGAATTCTTACCGCTTGCTTCCTGTCACT
GCTTATCCTGTCTACTCTCCTGGGTAATACACTTGTGTGCGCCGCCGTGATCAGATTCCGGCACTTGCGG
TCCAAAGTGACTAACTTTTTTGTCATCTCACTGGCCGTCTCTGATCTGCTGGTGGCTGTCCTCGTGATGC
CATGGAAAGCAGTGGCCGAGATCGCCGGGTTCTGGCCCTTCGGGTCATTTTGCAATATCTGGGTGGCATT
CGACATCATGTGTAGCACGGCCTCAATTCTCAATCTCTGTGTCATTAGTGTCGATAGGTATTGGGCCATC
AGCTCTCCCTTCCGATACGAGCGGAAGATGACCCCAAAGGCCGCCTTTATACTGATATCAGTCGCCTGGA
CCCTCAGCGTGCTGATTTCTTTCATCCCTGTGCAATTGTCCTGGCACAAGGCTAAACCAACGAGTCCCAG
CGACGGAAACGCCACTAGTCTGGCCGAGACTATCGACAATTGTGACAGTAGCCTGTCCAGGACCTACGCT
ATCAGCAGTTCAGTGATCTCCTTTTACATTCCTGTCGCGATTATGATCGTGACCTACACAAGGATCTATA
GAATCGCACAGAAGCAAATCCGGAGGATCGCGGCTTTGGAGAGAGCCGCTGTGCACGCAAAGAATTGTCA
GACGACGACCGGCAACGGTAAACCCGTCGAGTGTTCCCAGCCAGAGTCCAGCTTCAAAATGTCATTTAAG
CGCGAAACTAAGGTTCTGAAGACCCTCTCTGTGATTATGGGC
