>Addgene plasmid #66268 | DRD1-Tango | addgene partial sequence | sequence record 118013 | Tet-R 5'-GGCGAGTTTACGGGTTGTTA-3'
CTCTAATGCGCTGTTAATCACTTTACTTTTATCTAATCTTAGCTGGAAGTACAGGTTCTCACCGGTCGAT
GAAGTGTCCTTGGCCAGGGAGGAGCTGGCGGTGGTGCAGGACTCATCTTGGGGACCCAGGCTGGGTGGGG
TGCGTCCACCGGTATCGATAGTTGGATGTTGACCGTTCTGTGTTATTGGTTGAATTTTCTCCAGGCTCAC
ATCAGTGTCATAATCCAGGATCACAGAAAGTGCAGGGCTCAGTTTTTCGAGGGGCCTAGCGATGCCGGCG
GCTTCTTCTTTCTTAAGGTCTTCTGAACTCCCAACTGCGTGAGGTATCAAGTAAACAAGATTACACTCTT
TGCTAATTGAACCTCTTGGCTCATGGTGAGAGGAGAACATAGCTGCGCCGTTATTGTTAATAGATACGGT
CTCAATTGCGTTATTGGTGGCGGGACAAAGCCGGTAACAGCCCAGCAGGGTGGAGAATGCTTTGCGAAAA
TCAGCATTAAATGCGTATATAATAGGATTAAGGGAGGAATTGGCCCAACCGAACCAAACGAAGACGTCAA
AAGTGTTTGAGTCTATACAGAAAGGCTGAGTCTCGCCACTGCCGCAGAAAGGCAGTATACAATTCAAAAT
GAAGAAGGGGAGCCAGCAACACACAAACACGCCCATAATCACAGAGAGGGTCTTCAGAACCTTAGTTTCG
CGCTTAAATGACATTTTGAAGCTGGACTCTGGCTGGGAACACTCGACGGGTTTACCGTTGCCGGTCGTCG
TCTGACAATTCTTTGCGTGCACAGCGGCTCTCTCCAAAGCCGCGATCCTCCGGATTTGCTTCTGTGCGAT
TCTATAGATCCTTGTGTAGGTCACGATCATAATCGCGACAGGAATGTAAAAGGAGATCACTGAACTGCTG
ATAGCGTAGGTCCTGGACAGGCTACTGTCACAATTGTCGATAGTCTCGGCCAGACTAGTGGCGTTTCCGT
CGCTGGGACTCGTTGGTTTAGCCTTGTGCCAGGACAATTGCACAGGGATGAAAGAAATCA
